>Addgene plasmid #113317 | pCD185 | addgene full sequence | sequence record 218352 | Addgene NGS Result
GACGTCTTAAGTTACGAAATCATCCTGTGGAGCTTAGTAGGTTTAGCAAGATGGCAGCGCCTAAATGTAG
AATGATAAAAGGATTAAGAGATTAATTTCCCTAAAAATGATAAAACAAGCGTTTTGAAAGCGCTTGTTTT
TTTGGTTTGCAGTCAGAGTAGAATAGAAGTATCAAAAAAAGCACCGACTCGGTGCCACTTTTTCAAGTTG
ATAACGGACTAGCCTTATTTTAACTTGCTATGCTGTTTTGAATGGTTCCAACAAGATTATTTTATAACTT
TTATAACAAATAATCAAGGAGAAATTCAAAGAAATTTATCAGCCATAAAACAATACTTAATACTATAGAA
TGATAACAAAATAAACTACTTTTTAAAAGAATTTTGTGTTATAATCTATTTATTATTAAGTATTGGGTAA
TATTTTTTGAAGAGATATTTTGAAAAAGAAAAATTAAAGCATATTAAACTAATTTCGGAGGTCATTAAAA
CTATTATTGAAATCATCAAACTCATTATGGATTTAATTTAAACTTTTTATTTTAGGAGGCAAAAATGGAT
AAGAAATACTCAATAGGCTTAGCTATCGGCACAAATAGCGTCGGATGGGCGGTGATCACTGATGAATATA
AGGTTCCGTCTAAAAAGTTCAAGGTTCTGGGAAATACAGACCGCCACAGTATCAAAAAAAATCTTATAGG
GGCTCTTTTATTTGACAGTGGAGAGACAGCGGAAGCGACTCGTCTCAAACGGACAGCTCGTAGAAGGTAT
ACACGTCGGAAGAATCGTATTTGTTATCTACAGGAGATTTTTTCAAATGAGATGGCGAAAGTAGATGATA
GTTTCTTTCATCGACTTGAAGAGTCTTTTTTGGTGGAAGAAGACAAGAAGCATGAACGTCATCCTATTTT
TGGAAATATAGTAGATGAAGTTGCTTATCATGAGAAATATCCAACTATCTATCATCTGCGAAAAAAATTG
GTAGATTCTACTGATAAAGCGGATTTGCGCTTAATCTATTTGGCCTTAGCGCATATGATTAAGTTTCGTG
GTCATTTTTTGATTGAGGGAGATTTAAATCCTGATAATAGTGATGTGGACAAACTATTTATCCAGTTGGT
ACAAACCTACAATCAATTATTTGAAGAAAACCCTATTAACGCAAGTGGAGTAGATGCTAAAGCGATTCTT
TCTGCACGATTGAGTAAATCAAGACGATTAGAAAATCTCATTGCTCAGCTCCCCGGTGAGAAGAAAAATG
GCTTATTTGGGAATCTCATTGCTTTGTCATTGGGTTTGACCCCTAATTTTAAATCAAATTTTGATTTGGC
AGAAGATGCTAAATTACAGCTTTCAAAAGATACTTACGATGATGATTTAGATAATTTATTGGCGCAAATT
GGAGATCAATATGCTGATTTGTTTTTGGCAGCTAAGAATTTATCAGATGCTATTTTACTTTCAGATATCC
TAAGAGTAAATACTGAAATAACTAAGGCTCCCCTATCAGCTTCAATGATTAAACGCTACGATGAACATCA
TCAAGACTTGACTCTTTTAAAAGCTTTAGTTCGACAACAACTTCCAGAAAAGTATAAAGAAATCTTTTTT
GATCAATCAAAAAACGGATATGCAGGTTATATTGATGGGGGAGCTAGCCAAGAAGAATTTTATAAATTTA
TCAAACCAATTTTAGAAAAAATGGATGGTACTGAGGAATTATTGGTGAAACTAAATCGTGAAGATTTGCT
GCGCAAGCAACGGACCTTTGACAACGGCTCTATTCCCCATCAAATTCACTTGGGTGAGCTGCATGCTATT
TTGAGAAGACAAGAAGACTTTTATCCATTTTTAAAAGACAATCGTGAGAAGATTGAAAAAATCTTGACTT
TTCGAATTCCTTATTATGTTGGTCCATTGGCGCGTGGCAATAGTCGTTTTGCATGGATGACTCGGAAGTC
TGAAGAAACAATTACCCCATGGAATTTTGAAGAAGTTGTCGATAAAGGTGCTTCAGCTCAATCATTTATT
GAACGCATGACAAACTTTGATAAAAATCTTCCAAATGAAAAAGTACTACCAAAACATAGTTTGCTTTATG
AGTATTTTACGGTTTATAACGAATTGACAAAGGTCAAATATGTTACTGAAGGAATGCGAAAACCAGCATT
TCTTTCAGGTGAACAGAAGAAAGCCATTGTTGATTTACTCTTCAAAACAAATCGAAAAGTAACCGTTAAG
CAATTAAAAGAAGATTATTTCAAAAAAATAGAATGTTTTGATAGTGTTGAAATTTCAGGAGTTGAAGATA
GATTTAATGCTTCATTAGGTACCTACCATGATTTGCTAAAAATTATTAAAGATAAAGATTTTTTGGATAA
TGAAGAAAATGAAGATATCTTAGAGGATATTGTTTTAACATTGACCTTATTTGAAGATAGGGAGATGATT
GAGGAAAGACTTAAAACATATGCTCACCTCTTTGATGATAAGGTGATGAAACAGCTTAAACGTCGCCGTT
ATACTGGTTGGGGACGTTTGTCTCGAAAATTGATTAATGGTATTAGGGATAAGCAATCTGGCAAAACAAT
ATTAGATTTTTTGAAATCAGATGGTTTTGCCAATCGCAATTTTATGCAGCTGATCCATGATGATAGTTTG
ACATTTAAAGAAGACATTCAAAAAGCACAAGTGTCTGGACAAGGCGATAGTTTACATGAACATATTGCAA
ATTTAGCTGGTAGCCCTGCTATTAAAAAAGGTATTTTACAGACTGTAAAAGTTGTTGATGAATTGGTCAA
AGTAATGGGGCGGCATAAGCCAGAAAATATCGTTATTGAAATGGCACGTGAAAATCAGACAACTCAAAAG
GGCCAGAAAAATTCGCGAGAGCGTATGAAACGAATCGAAGAAGGTATCAAAGAATTAGGAAGTCAGATTC
TTAAAGAGCATCCTGTTGAAAATACTCAATTGCAAAATGAAAAGCTCTATCTCTATTATCTCCAAAATGG
AAGAGACATGTATGTGGACCAAGAATTAGATATTAATCGTTTAAGTGATTATGATGTCGATGCCATTGTT
CCACAAAGTTTCCTTAAAGACGATTCAATAGACAATAAGGTCTTAACGCGTTCTGATAAAAATCGTGGTA
AATCGGATAACGTTCCAAGTGAAGAAGTAGTCAAAAAGATGAAAAACTATTGGAGACAACTTCTAAACGC
CAAGTTAATCACTCAACGTAAGTTTGATAATTTAACGAAAGCTGAACGTGGAGGTTTGAGTGAACTTGAT
AAAGCTGGTTTTATCAAACGCCAATTGGTTGAAACTCGCCAAATCACTAAGCATGTGGCACAAATTTTGG
ATAGTCGCATGAATACTAAATACGATGAAAATGATAAACTTATTCGAGAGGTTAAAGTGATTACCTTAAA
ATCTAAATTAGTTTCTGACTTCCGAAAAGATTTCCAATTCTATAAAGTACGTGAGATTAACAATTACCAT
CATGCCCATGATGCGTATCTAAATGCCGTCGTTGGAACTGCTTTGATTAAGAAATATCCAAAACTTGAAT
CGGAGTTTGTCTATGGTGATTATAAAGTTTATGATGTTCGTAAAATGATTGCTAAGTCTGAGCAAGAAAT
AGGCAAAGCAACCGCAAAATATTTCTTTTACTCTAATATCATGAACTTCTTCAAAACAGAAATTACACTT
GCAAATGGAGAGATTCGCAAACGCCCTCTAATCGAAACTAATGGGGAAACTGGAGAAATTGTCTGGGATA
AAGGGCGAGATTTTGCCACAGTGCGCAAAGTATTGTCCATGCCCCAAGTCAATATTGTCAAGAAAACAGA
AGTACAGACAGGCGGATTCTCCAAGGAGTCAATTTTACCAAAAAGAAATTCGGACAAGCTTATTGCTCGT
AAAAAAGACTGGGATCCAAAAAAATATGGTGGTTTTGATAGTCCAACGGTAGCTTATTCAGTCCTAGTGG
TTGCTAAGGTGGAAAAAGGGAAATCGAAGAAGTTAAAATCCGTTAAAGAGTTACTAGGGATCACAATTAT
GGAAAGAAGTTCCTTTGAAAAAAATCCGATTGACTTTTTAGAAGCTAAAGGATATAAGGAAGTTAAAAAA
GACTTAATCATTAAACTACCTAAATATAGTCTTTTTGAGTTAGAAAACGGTCGTAAACGGATGCTGGCTA
GTGCCGGAGAATTACAAAAAGGAAATGAGCTGGCTCTGCCAAGCAAATATGTGAATTTTTTATATTTAGC
TAGTCATTATGAAAAGTTGAAGGGTAGTCCAGAAGATAACGAACAAAAACAATTGTTTGTGGAGCAGCAT
AAGCATTATTTAGATGAGATTATTGAGCAAATCAGTGAATTTTCTAAGCGTGTTATTTTAGCAGATGCCA
ATTTAGATAAAGTTCTTAGTGCATATAACAAACATAGAGACAAACCAATACGTGAACAAGCAGAAAATAT
TATTCATTTATTTACGTTGACGAATCTTGGAGCTCCCGCTGCTTTTAAATATTTTGATACAACAATTGAT
CGTAAACGATATACGTCTACAAAAGAAGTTTTAGATGCCACTCTTATCCATCAATCCATCACTGGTCTTT
ATGAAACACGCATTGATTTGAGTCAGCTAGGAGGTGACTAACTCGAGTAAGGATCTCCAGGCATCAAATA
AAACGAAAGGCTCAGTCGAAAGACTGGGCCTTTCGTTTTATCTGTTGTTTGTCGGTGAACGCTCTCTACT
AGAGTCACACTGGCTCACCTTCGGGTGGGCCTTTCTGCGTTTATACCTAGAGCGCCCGGAAGAGAGTCAA
TTCAGGGTGGTGAATCTGCAGTTTACGGCTAGCTCAGCCCTAGGTATTATGCTAGCGAATTCATTAAAGA
GGAGAAAGGTACCATGGGGCCCGCTTCTAACTTTACTCAGTTCGTTCTCGTCGACAATGGCGGAACTGGC
GACGTGACTGTCGCCCCAAGCAACTTCGCTAACGGGATCGCTGAATGGATCAGCTCTAACTCGCGTTCAC
AGGCTTACAAAGTAACCTGTAGCGTTCGTCAGAGCTCTGCGCAGAATCGCAAATACACCATCAAAGTCGA
GGTGCCTAAAGGCGCCTGGCGTTCGTACTTAAATATGGAACTAACCATTCCAATTTTCGCCACGAATTCC
GACTGCGAGCTTATTGTTAAGGCAATGCAAGGTCTCCTAAAAGATGGAAACCCGATTCCCTCAGCAATCG
CAGCAAACTCCGGCATCTACGGTGGCGGAGGTAGCATGTCCCATCAGAAAATTATTCAGGATCTTATCGC
ATGGATTGACGAGCATATTGACCAGCCGCTTAACATTGATGTAGTCGCAAAAAAATCAGGCTATTCAAAG
TGGTACTTGCAACGAATGTTCCGCACGGTGACGCATCAGACGCTTGGCGATTACATTCGCCAACGCCGCC
TGTTACTGGCCGCCGTTGAGTTGCGCACCACCGAGCGTCCGATTTTTGATATCGCAATGGACCTGGGTTA
TGTCTCGCAGCAGACCTTCTCCCGCGTTTTCGCGCGGCAGTTTGATCGCACTCCCAGCGATTATCGCCAC
CGCCTGTAAGCGGCCGCCACGCAAAAAACCCCGCTTCGGCGGGGTTTTTTCGCCCTAGGGATATATTCCG
CTTCCTCGCTCACTGACTCGCTACGCTCGGTCGTTCGACTGCGGCGAGCGGAAATGGCTTACGAACGGGG
CGGAGATTTCCTGGAAGATGCCAGGAAGATACTTAACAGGGAAGTGAGAGGGCCGCGGCAAAGCCGTTTT
TCCATAGGCTCCGCCCCCCTGACAAGCATCACGAAATCTGACGCTCAAATCAGTGGTGGCGAAACCCGAC
AGGACTATAAAGATACCAGGCGTTTCCCCCTGGCGGCTCCCTCGTGCGCTCTCCTGTTCCTGCCTTTCGG
TTTACCGGTGTCATTCCGCTGTTATGGCCGCGTTTGTCTCATTCCACGCCTGACACTCAGTTCCGGGTAG
GCAGTTCGCTCCAAGCTGGACTGTATGCACGAACCCCCCGTTCAGTCCGACCGCTGCGCCTTATCCGGTA
ACTATCGTCTTGAGTCCAACCCGGAAAGACATGCAAAAGCACCACTGGCAGCAGCCACTGGTAATTGATT
TAGAGGAGTTAGTCTTGAAGTCATGCGCCGGTTAAGGCTAAACTGAAAGGACAAGTTTTGGTGACTGCGC
TCCTCCAAGCCAGTTACCTCGGTTCAAAGAGTTGGTAGCTCAGAGAACCTTCGAAAAACCGCCCTGCAAG
GCGGTTTTTTCGTTTTCAGAGCAAGAGATTACGCGCAGACCAAAACGATCTCAAGAAGATCATCTTATTA
ATCAGATAAAATATTTCTAGATTTCAGTGCAATTTATCTCTTCAAATGTAGCACCTGAAGTCAGCCCCAT
ACGATATAAGTTGTTACTAGTGCTTGGATTCTCACCAATAAAAAACGCCCGGCGGCAACCGAGCGTTCTG
AACAAATCCAGATGGAGTTCTGAGGTCATTACTGGATCTATCAACAGGAGTCCAAGCGAGCTCGATATCA
AATTACGCCCCGCCCTGCCACTCATCGCAGTACTGTTGTAATTCATTAAGCATTCTGCCGACATGGAAGC
CATCACAAACGGCATGATGAACCTGAATCGCCAGCGGCATCAGCACCTTGTCGCCTTGCGTATAATATTT
GCCCATGGTGAAAACGGGGGCGAAGAAGTTGTCCATATTGGCCACGTTTAAATCAAAACTGGTGAAACTC
ACCCAGGGATTGGCTGAGACGAAAAACATATTCTCAATAAACCCTTTAGGGAAATAGGCCAGGTTTTCAC
CGTAACACGCCACATCTTGCGAATATATGTGTAGAAACTGCCGGAAATCGTCGTGGTATTCACTCCAGAG
CGATGAAAACGTTTCAGTTTGCTCATGGAAAACGGTGTAACAAGGGTGAACACTATCCCATATCACCAGC
TCACCGTCTTTCATTGCCATACGAAATTCCGGATGAGCATTCATCAGGCGGGCAAGAATGTGAATAAAGG
CCGGATAAAACTTGTGCTTATTTTTCTTTACGGTCTTTAAAAAGGCCGTAATATCCAGCTGAACGGTCTG
GTTATAGGTACATTGAGCAACTGACTGAAATGCCTCAAAATGTTCTTTACGATGCCATTGGGATATATCA
ACGGTGGTATATCCAGTGATTTTTTTCTCCATTTTAGCTTCCTTAGCTCCTGAAAATCTCGATAACTCAA
AAAATACGCCCGGTAGTGATCTTATTTCATTATGGTGAAAGTTGGAACCTCTTACGTGCCGATCAACGTC
TCATTTTCGCCAGATATC
Features (pLannotate 1.2.2; 12 found; start..end, strand, type, name):
    181..259     -  misc_RNA       tracrRNA: trans-activating CRISPR RNA for the Streptococcus pyogenes CRISPR/Cas9 system
    555..4659    +  CDS            dCas9 (fragment): catalytically dead mutant of the Cas9 endonuclease from the Streptococcus pyogenes Type II CRISPR/Cas system RNA-guided DNA-binding protein that lacks endonuclease activity due to the D10A mutation in the RuvC catalytic domain and the H840A mutation in the HNH catalytic domain
   4685..4756    +  terminator     rrnB T1 terminator: transcription terminator T1 from the E. coli rrnB gene
   4772..4799    +  terminator     T7Te terminator: phage T7 early transcription terminator
   4811..4845    +  promoter       lacIq promoter (fragment): lacI (mutant); In the lacIq allele, a single base change in the promoter boosts expression of the lacI gene about 10-fold.
   4923..5270    +  CDS            CAPSD_BPMS2 (fragment): Experimental evidence at protein level: Swiss-Prot protein existence level 1. Acts as a translational repressor of viral replicase synthesis late in infection. This latter function is the result of capsid protein interaction with an RNA hairpin which contains the replicase ribosome-binding site. From Escherichia phage MS2 (Bacteriophage MS2).
   5286..5606    +  CDS            soxS: SOXS_ECOLI - Experimental evidence at protein level: Swiss-Prot protein existence level 1. Transcriptional activator of the superoxide response regulon of E.coli that includes at least 10 genes such as sodA, nfo, zwf and micF. Binds the DNA sequence 5'-GCACN(7)CAA-3'. It also facilitates the subsequent binding of RNA polymerase to the micF and the nfo promoters. From Escherichia coli (strain K12).
   5666..5721    -  rep_origin     RSF ori (fragment): Plasmids containing the RSF 1030 origin of replication can be propagated in E. coli cells that contain additional plasmids with compatible origins.
   5809..6354    -  rep_origin     p15A ori: Plasmids containing the medium-copy-number p15A origin of replication can be propagated in E. coli cells that contain a second plasmid with the ColE1 origin.
   6468..6562    -  terminator     lambda t0 terminator: transcription terminator from phage lambda
   6586..7242    -  CDS            cat: CAT_ECOLX - Experimental evidence at protein level: Swiss-Prot protein existence level 1. This enzyme is an effector of chloramphenicol resistance in bacteria. From Escherichia coli. This protein is used as a marker in many commonly used cloning vectors, such as pACYC184.
   7243..7345    -  promoter       cat promoter: promoter of the E. coli cat gene encoding chloramphenicol acetyltransferase
