[The description below was written by a language model from this plasmid's Addgene catalogue record and pLannotate feature annotations shown in this document.]
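Description:
pCD185 is a 7,368 nt bacterial expression plasmid for CRISPR-based transcriptional activation in E. coli. It is built on a p15A backbone, catalogued as low copy. The p15A origin is compatible with ColE1-type plasmids, so the construct can coexist with a second plasmid in the same cell. Selection is by chloramphenicol resistance, provided by a cat gene with its own promoter and followed by a lambda t0 terminator. A short fragment annotated as RSF ori lies next to the p15A origin and is probably only a partial sequence match rather than a second functional origin.

The payload consists of two protein components. The first is catalytically dead Streptococcus pyogenes Cas9 (D10A and H840A), which binds DNA under RNA guidance without cutting it. Its coding region is followed by the rrnB T1 and T7Te terminators. The promoter driving dCas9 is not annotated. A tracrRNA element lies upstream on the opposite strand, which suggests that native S. pyogenes locus sequence was retained there. The second component is a fusion of the MS2 phage coat protein (MCP) to the E. coli transcriptional activator SoxS carrying an R93A substitution. It sits downstream of a short fragment annotated as the lacIq promoter, which may represent a small constitutive promoter. The record does not explain the purpose of the R93A mutation.

No guide RNA cassette appears in the feature table, so a guide presumably has to be supplied from another plasmid. Because MCP binds MS2 RNA hairpins, the likely design uses a scaffold guide RNA bearing such a hairpin to recruit MCP-SoxS to dCas9-bound sites and activate nearby promoters, in line with the associated work on synthetic CRISPR-Cas gene activators in bacteria.
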