Addgene plasmid #113317: pCD185
Purpose: dCas9, MCP-SoxS_R93A
Depositing lab: Jesse Zalatan. Depositing organization: University of Washington. Publication: Synthetic CRISPR-Cas gene activators for transcriptional reprogramming in bacteria. Dong C, Fontana J, Patel A, Carothers JM, Zalatan JG. Nat Commun. 2018 Jun 27;9(1):2489. doi: 10.1038/s41467-018-04901-6. PubMed 29950558.
Backbone
  Vector backbone: p15A vector
  Vector type: Bacterial Expression, CRISPR
Growth in bacteria
  Bacterial resistance: Chloramphenicol, 25 μg/mL
  Growth temperature: 37°C
  Growth strain: DH5alpha
  Copy number: Low Copy
Gene/Insert
  Gene/Insert name: dCas9 and MCP-SoxS_R93A
  Mutation: R93A
  Cloning method: Gibson Cloning
  Sequencing primers: 5′ CACGCATTGATTTGAGTCAGC; 3′ tcgtaagccatttccgctcg
Terms and licenses: Academic/Nonprofit Terms; Industry Terms: Not Available to Industry
How to cite: pCD185 was a gift from Jesse Zalatan (Addgene plasmid # 113317 ; http://n2t.net/addgene:113317 ; RRID:Addgene_113317)
